Addgene plasmid #229019: pCDNA5-LRRK2
Purpose: Expression of untagged full length human LRRK2 in mammalian cells
Depositing lab: Samara Reck-Peterson. Depositing organization: University of California, San Diego (UCSD). Publication: A designed ankyrin-repeat protein that targets Parkinson's disease-associated LRRK2. Dederer V, Sanz Murillo M, Karasmanis EP, Hatch KS, Chatterjee D, Preuss F, Abdul Azeez KR, Nguyen LV, Galicia C, Dreier B, Pluckthun A, Versees W, Mathea S, Leschziner AE, Reck-Peterson SL, Knapp S. J Biol Chem. 2024 Jul;300(7):107469. doi: 10.1016/j.jbc.2024.107469. Epub 2024 Jun 12. PubMed 38876305.
Backbone
  Vector backbone: pCDNA5
  Backbone manufacturer: Genescript
  Backbone size w/o insert (bp): 5094
  Total vector size (bp): 12678
  Vector type: Mammalian Expression
  Selectable markers: Hygromycin
Growth in bacteria
  Bacterial resistance: Ampicillin, 100 μg/mL
  Growth temperature: 37°C
  Growth strain: DH5alpha
  Copy number: High Copy
Gene/Insert
  Gene/Insert name: Leucine-rich repeat kinase 2 (alt name: LRRK2)
  Species: H. sapiens (human)
  Insert size (bp): 7584
  Mutation: none
  GenBank ID: NM_198578.4 NM_198578.4
  Entrez Gene: LRRK2 (a.k.a. AURA17, DARDARIN, PARK8, RIPK7, ROCO2)
  Promoter: CMV
  Tag / fusion protein: no tags (untagged)
  Cloning method: Gene Synthesis
  Sequencing primers: 5′ Plasmidsaurus full sequencing
Resource information
  A portion of this plasmid was derived from a plasmid made by: GeneScript. We designed and ordered it as synthesized plasmid.
Terms and licenses: Academic/Nonprofit Terms; Industry Terms: Not Available to Industry
Depositor comments: Also used in : Type-II kinase inhibitors that target Parkinson’s Disease-associated LRRK2 Nicolai D. Raig, Katherine J. Surridge, Marta Sanz-Murillo, Verena Dederer, Andreas Krämer, Martin P. Schwalm, Lewis Elson, Deep Chatterjee, Sebastian Mathea, Thomas Hanke, Andres E. Leschziner, Samara L. Reck-Peterson, Stefan Knapp bioRxiv 2024.09.17.613365; doi: https://doi.org/10.1101/2024.09.17.613365
How to cite: pCDNA5-LRRK2 was a gift from Samara Reck-Peterson (Addgene plasmid # 229019 ; http://n2t.net/addgene:229019 ; RRID:Addgene_229019)
