[The description below was written by a language model from this plasmid's Addgene catalogue record and pLannotate feature annotations shown in this document.]
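Description:
pCDNA5-LRRK2 is a 12.7 kb mammalian expression plasmid that carries the full-length, wild-type human leucine-rich repeat kinase 2 (LRRK2) coding sequence without any epitope or fusion tag. The roughly 7.6 kb insert was produced by gene synthesis and placed in a pCDNA5 backbone. In E. coli the plasmid replicates from a high-copy ColE1/pUC-type origin and is selected with ampicillin through the bla gene and its own promoter. Remnants of a lac promoter/operator region, an f1 origin and a bom site are also annotated as backbone fragments.

LRRK2 is transcribed from the human cytomegalovirus immediate-early enhancer and promoter and terminated by the bovine growth hormone polyadenylation signal. Between the CMV promoter and the coding sequence, the annotation picks up two short matches to tet operator-containing promoters. This pattern suggests a CMV/TetO2 arrangement, in which expression would be constitutive in ordinary cells and tetracycline-regulated in cells expressing the Tet repressor, although the catalogue entry lists the promoter simply as CMV.

Downstream lies an FRT site directly adjacent to a hygromycin resistance gene followed by an SV40 poly(A) signal, with only a small SV40 promoter fragment annotated nearby. This layout is characteristic of FLP-recombinase-mediated integration vectors, in which hygromycin resistance becomes functional after insertion at a genomic FRT site that supplies a promoter. The record itself states only that hygromycin is the mammalian selectable marker.

The stated purpose is expression of untagged full-length LRRK2 in mammalian cells. It has been used in studies of a designed ankyrin-repeat protein and of type-II kinase inhibitors that target this Parkinson's disease-associated kinase.
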