Features (pLannotate 1.2.2; 21 found; start..end, strand, type, name):
      1..589     +  rep_origin     ori: high-copy-number ColE1/pMB1/pBR322/pUC origin of replication
    772..864     +  CDS            lacI (fragment): lac repressor; lacI; The lac repressor binds to the lac operator to inhibit transcription in E. coli. This inhibition can be relieved by adding lactose or isopropyl-β-D-thiogalactopyranoside (IPTG).
    877..898     +  protein_bind   CAP binding site: CAP binding activates transcription in the presence of cAMP. E. coli catabolite activator protein
    913..943     +  promoter       lac promoter: promoter for the E. coli lac operon
    947..969     +  protein_bind   lac operator (fragment): The lac repressor binds to the lac operator to inhibit transcription in E. coli. This inhibition can be relieved by adding lactose or isopropyl-β-D-thiogalactopyranoside (IPTG). lac repressor encoded by lacI
   1040..1161    -  polyA_signal   SV40 poly(A) signal: SV40 polyadenylation signal
   1156..1281    -  CDS            ble (fragment): BLE_KLEPN - Experimental evidence at protein level: Swiss-Prot protein existence level 1. Binding protein with a strong affinity to the bleomycin family of antibiotics. Binds to CL990; an antimitotic-antibiotic compound. From Klebsiella pneumoniae.
   1291..2313    -  CDS            HygR: aminoglycoside phosphotransferase from E. coli; aph(4)-Ia; confers resistance to hygromycin
   2321..2368    -  protein_bind   FRT: FLP-mediated recombination occurs in the 8-bp core sequence TCTAGAAA (Turan and Bode, 2011). FLP recombinase from the Saccharomyces cerevisiae 2μ plasmid
   2373..2606    -  rep_origin     f1 ori (fragment) (sequence partly withheld): f1 bacteriophage origin of replication; arrow indicates direction of (+) strand synthesis
   2627..2648    -  promoter       SV40 promoter (fragment): SV40 enhancer and early promoter
   2652..2876    -  polyA_signal   bGH poly(A) signal: bovine growth hormone polyadenylation signal
   2930..10510   -  CDS            LRRK2: LRRK2_HUMAN - Also known as PARK8. Experimental evidence at protein level: Swiss-Prot protein existence level 1. Serine/threonine-protein kinase which phosphorylates a broad range of proteins involved in multiple processes such as neuronal plasticity, autophagy, and vesicle trafficking (PubMed:20949042, PubMed:22012985, PubMed:26824392, PubMed:29125462, PubMed:28720718, PubMed:29127255, PubMed:30398148, PubMed:29212815, PubMed:30635421, PubMed:21850687, PubMed:23395371, PubMed:17114044, PubMed:24687852, PubMed:26014385, PubMed:25201882). Is a key regulator of RAB GTPases by regulating the GTP/
  10611..10644   -  promoter       TRE3GV promoter (fragment): 3rd-generation Tet-responsive promoter that can be activated by binding of Tet-On® 3G, optimized for retroviral and lentiviral vectors
  10652..10671   -  promoter       PLtetO-1 promoter (fragment): modified phage lambda PL promoter with tet operator sites (Lutz and Bujard, 1997)
  10673..10692   -  promoter       PLtetO-1 promoter (fragment): modified phage lambda PL promoter with tet operator sites (Lutz and Bujard, 1997)
  10694..10897   -  promoter       CMV promoter: human cytomegalovirus (CMV) immediate early promoter
  10898..11277   -  enhancer       CMV enhancer: human cytomegalovirus immediate early enhancer
  11432..11484   +  misc_feature   bom (fragment): basis of mobility region from pBR322
  11543..11647   +  promoter       AmpR promoter: bla
  11648..12508   +  CDS            AmpR: β-lactamase; bla; confers resistance to ampicillin, carbenicillin, and related antibiotics
>Addgene plasmid #229019 | pCDNA5-LRRK2 | addgene full sequence | sequence record 454988 | Addgene NGS Result
TTGAGATCCTTTTTTTCTGCGCGTAATCTGCTGCTTGCAAACAAAAAAACCACCGCTACCAGCGGTGGTT
TGTTTGCCGGATCAAGAGCTACCAACTCTTTTTCCGAAGGTAACTGGCTTCAGCAGAGCGCAGATACCAA
ATACTGTTCTTCTAGTGTAGCCGTAGTTAGGCCACCACTTCAAGAACTCTGTAGCACCGCCTACATACCT
CGCTCTGCTAATCCTGTTACCAGTGGCTGCTGCCAGTGGCGATAAGTCGTGTCTTACCGGGTTGGACTCA
AGACGATAGTTACCGGATAAGGCGCAGCGGTCGGGCTGAACGGGGGGTTCGTGCACACAGCCCAGCTTGG
AGCGAACGACCTACACCGAACTGAGATACCTACAGCGTGAGCTATGAGAAAGCGCCACGCTTCCCGAAGG
GAGAAAGGCGGACAGGTATCCGGTAAGCGGCAGGGTCGGAACAGGAGAGCGCACGAGGGAGCTTCCAGGG
GGAAACGCCTGGTATCTTTATAGTCCTGTCGGGTTTCGCCACCTCTGACTTGAGCGTCGATTTTTGTGAT
GCTCGTCAGGGGGGCGGAGCCTATGGAAAAACGCCAGCAACGCGGCCTTTTTACGGTTCCTGGCCTTTTG
CTGGCCTTTTGCTCACATGTTCTTTCCTGCGTTATCCCCTGATTCTGTGGATAACCGTATTACCGCCTTT
GAGTGAGCTGATACCGCTCGCCGCAGCCGAACGACCGAGCGCAGCGAGTCAGTGAGCGAGGAAGCGGAAG
AGCGCCCAATACGCAAACCGCCTCTCCCCGCGCGTTGGCCGATTCATTAATGCAGCTGGCACGACAGGTT
TCCCGACTGGAAAGCGGGCAGTGAGCGCAACGCAATTAATGTGAGTTAGCTCACTCATTAGGCACCCCAG
GCTTTACACTTTATGCTTCCGGCTCGTATGTTGTGTGGAATTGTGAGCGGATAACAATTTCACACAGGAA
ACAGCTATGACCATGATTACGCCAAGCTCTAGCTAGAGGTCGACGGTATACAGACATGATAAGATACATT
GATGAGTTTGGACAAACCACAACTAGAATGCAGTGAAAAAAATGCTTTATTTGTGAAATTTGTGATGCTA
TTGCTTTATTTGTAACCATTATAAGCTGCAATAAACAAGTTGGGGTGGGCGAAGAACTCCAGCATGAGAT
CCCCGCGCTGGAGGATCATCCAGCCGGCGTCCCGGAAAACGATTCCGAAGCCCAACCTTTCATAGAAGGC
GGCGGTGGAATCGAAATCTCGTAGTACGTGCTATTCCTTTGCCCTCGGACGAGTGCTGGGGCGTCGGTTT
CCACTATCGGCGAGTACTTCTACACAGCCATCGGTCCAGACGGCCGCGCTTCTGCGGGCGATTTGTGTAC
GCCCGACAGTCCCGGCTCCGGATCGGACGATTGCGTCGCATCGACCCTGCGCCCAAGCTGCATCATCGAA
ATTGCCGTCAACCAAGCTCTGATAGAGTTGGTCAAGACCAATGCGGAGCATATACGCCCGGAGCCGCGGC
GATCCTGCAAGCTCCGGATGCCTCCGCTCGAAGTAGCGCGTCTGCTGCTCCATACAAGCCAACCACGGCC
TCCAGAAGAAGATGTTGGCGACCTCGTATTGGGAATCCCCGAACATCGCCTCGCTCCAGTCAATGACCGC
TGTTATGCGGCCATTGTCCGTCAGGACATTGTTGGAGCCGAAATCCGCGTGCACGAGGTGCCGGACTTCG
GGGCAGTCCTCGGCCCAAAGCATCAGCTCATCGAGAGCCTGCGCGACGGACGCACTGACGGTGTCGTCCA
TCACAGTTTGCCAGTGATACACATGGGGATCAGCAATCGCGCATATGAAATCACGCCATGTAGTGTATTG
ACCGATTCCTTGCGGTCCGAATGGGCCGAACCCGCTCGTCTGGCTAAGATCGGCCGCAGCGATCGCATCC
ATGGCCTCCGCGACCGGCTGCAGAACAGCGGGCAGTTCGGTTTCAGGCAGGTCTTGCAACGTGACACCCT
GTGCACGGCGGGAGATGCAATAGGTCAGGCTCTCGCTGAATTCCCCAATGTCAAGCACTTCCGGAATCGG
GAGCGCGGCCGATGCAAAGTGCCGATAAACATAACGATCTTTGTAGAAACCATCGGCGCAGCTATTTACC
CGCAGGACATATCCACGCCCTCCTACATCGAAGCTGAAAGCACGAGATTCTTCGCCCTCCGAGAGCTGCA
TCAGGTCGGAGACGCTGTCGAACTTTTCGATCAGAAACTTCTCGACAGACGTCGCGGTGAGTTCAGGCTT
TTTGGCCAAGGAAGTTCCTATACTTTCTAGAGAATAGGAACTTCGGAATAGGAACTTCTAGGTACGTGAA
CCATCACCCT
[91 nt withheld, positions 2391-2481]
G
[124 nt withheld, positions 2483-2606]
GGGGATACCCCCTAGAGCCCCAGCTGGTTCTTTCCGCCTCAGAAGCCATAGAGCCCACCGCATCCCCAGC
ATGCCTGCTATTGTCTTCCCAATCCTCCCCCTTGCTGTCCTGCCCCACCCCACCCCCCAGAATAGAATGA
CACCTACTCAGACAATGCGATGCAATTTCCTCATTTTATTAGGAAAGGACAGTGGGAGTGGCACCTTCCA
GGGTCAAGGAAGGCACGGGGGAGGGGCAAACAACAGATGGCTGGCAACTAGAAGGCACAGTCGAGGCTGA
TCAGCGGGTTTAAACGGGCCCTCTAGACTCGAGCGGCCGCTTACTCAACAGATGTTCGTCTCATTTTTTC
AGCTAATTCTTTTCTCACTTCAATGTGTTTTTCTAAATTTTGCACTTCATGTGGAAGATTGATGTCCCAA
ACGGTCAAGCAAGATTGTATCTCTTTCTGCTTTTGTGTACCTTCAGTATTTTTCCGGTTGTAGCCCAATA
CCAGCATGACATTTTTAAGGCTTCCTAGCTGTGCTGTCATCATGACTCTGACCGAATTACAAAAGTTGTA
AATTACACGTATAAGTCGACGAGTTGAAAGATCCAGGAGTAAAATATGGCCTCCTCCAGTTCCTATCCAA
AGAGCAGTGTTCTTCTGAAGGCAGAGGGTTTTCACTCTCCCAGAATAAGACATTTTGTGTTTTGATTCCT
TGTTTTCTTTTACCATTACCTCCCTTAAAAAGTGCACGCAGTCTATTAGTCCACAGAGTTTTTCAGTTTT
CTTATCCCACACTTCCACAACAGGGCTATTTTGCTTAGCAATATAGAGAGCAGTGTCTACCACCACTGTT
ATGATGTTGGAATCACTGAAAGCTGCATAAGAAAACAGTTGGCTTGTTCTTGTCTCAATGAGTTTCTGAA
TGGTGAAATCATTAGAAAAGGAGAAAATCTTTGTGCCACATCCTCCCCACATTACATTTCTTTCCGTTGA
ATTTGTGGATTCACTCAAACACATCAATGGAGTACTGACATTTCCTATATTTAGTATCTTCAAAGGAGCA
GCTCCTTTAAGCTTAACAGTCTTATCTTCAAAAATTGCTAACTTGCCATCAGCGGTTCCAACCAAAAGAA
AATTTTTTTGTTTGCTTTGCTTGGAAAAGGAATTGCAATACAAACAAGTGACAGAATCAGTCATCTTTTC
TAGGGTATGTCTCTTTTTCCCATCTTCGGTATTGATGACCAGGAGAGTACCAGACTGTGTCCCAGACACA
ATCCAGCTTTCCTTTTCAACAGGAAGATGCACCAAGGCTAAGCACAATATTCTACTATCAGCAACTTCCT
CAGAAGTGTATCCTTCAGTATTTAAGTCAAGAAATGAGAGCTGTCCTCTGTCGGTGTGCCCACAGCCCAG
CCAAATGCTTGCATTCCTGCTGTTGTGATGTGTAGCAACCATGCATTCAACAATTACGTTTTTAGGTAAT
AAAATGCGTCTCGTCAGACAGACTAATTCAGCTGAATTCAAAATGTCAAAGACCTGGGCAGAAGTAGGCC
TTTCTTGAGGATTTTCTTTCAAACACTGTTTAATTAATTTCTCAACCATAGGCCATGGGGCACAACCATA
TTCTTTAACTGGATCAGGTAATTTTCCTTGTATTTCTAATTCATCAAACTCATTTGGAAACTTCAAACCC
TCTACTATTCTACCTCCAGTTGTCAAAATGTCATAGAGTAGTAAACCAAATGAATAAACATCAGCCTGTT
GGTTATAAATGACATTTCCTCTGGCAACTTCAGGTGCACGAAACCCTGGTGTGCCCTCTGATGTTTTTAT
CCCCATTCTACAGCAGTACTGAGCAATGCCGTAGTCAGCAATCTTTGCGATGATGGCAGCATTGGGATAC
AGTGTGAAAAGCAGCACATTGTGGGGTTTCAGGTCTCGGTATATAATCATGGCTGAGTGGAGGTATCTCA
AACCATCAGCTACGTGGAGTGCGATCCTGTGCTGTAGGGTTCTAGTGAGGCTGGCTTTGTCCTGCTGAAG
CAGGCGATCCAAGGAACCCTTGGAGGCTAACTCCATCACCAACATCCGGGGACGAATCCCAGCTGCCAGC
AAAGATATCAAACTGGGGTGGTGGAGGTGGCAAAGCACCACAAGCTCTTGTCTTAACAGCCTGAGTGATG
TATGTTTATTAAAAATCTTCACAGCCACTTCTTCTCCTTCATAGGCTGCTCGGTAAACTGATCCAAAACT
GCCATCACCTAGGAGAAACTCTGGAGCTTGTTCAAATTCCAACTCATCATTATTCAACATAATATTTCTA
GGCAGGTCAGCCAAAATCAAGTCAGGGGCAATCTGAGATATTGGAATGGTGAGCCTTGGTTGATCTGGAT
TTACTAAGAGATCTCCTTCCTCTGCTTTCTTCATCAAGTCATCAAGTAAGATTTTTTGATGTTCTTCGCC
ATCATTAAAACTATATAATGCCCATTTCTTCAACAGAGTTTCTCCTTCACCACAAATATCAATCTCCAGC
AACCCAGGAAACCATTCTTCCATGAGAGAATCAATGTGGTCCACAACTTGGCCCAAAAGAATACAGCCTT
TTCTACAAGAAGGAACTGTAATTTTTAAGAAACTCTCTGGATGATTGTCTAAGACTTCAGATCCTACCAG
ACAATAAGCTTCAGGAGACCAATTTAAGTAAATGCCTTGTCGCCAATACATTCTGTTTGGGCGAAGTGCT
CGTTCTCTCCCTGAAAGCATGTAAGGTGAAATCTCAAGTAATCGATTGATTAATCTTGACCAAAATCCCA
TTGGAAAATAAGGCATTTCATATAGTCGGATGATAATTTCAGAGTTCTCACAATGGGGAAGCTCTATCAC
AGGCCTGTGGTCAGACAAACTGCTTGGAACCAGCAAATATTCTTCTCCTATTGGCAAAGCAATCTGGAAT
TTTTCTAGGAGCTTAAAATACTGTGACATGTAGTTCTTTGGAAATTTCCTTTTTTTTGAAAGAAATTTTT
CCACATCTCTACGCGAAATAATTCCCTTAGGGTGTTTTGGACAACCTTCCACTTTCACTGTCAAAATCTG
TGCCATGATTTTACAAAGCCACTTGGGTTCCACAAAGTACAAGTCACTTAACTGCAGTGCTGGGTCTTGA
AAATGAAGAAGGACTCCTGATTCATTTAGAAAGTGAACTGCGTGAGGAAGCTCATTTTCATCTAACTGCA
GCTGATTTTCTCTCACTAGTTGTAATAATCGTTTCCGGTCAATTACGGGAAATTCAATTGGCACATTTTT
ACGCTCCGATAAAATGATTTTTTCAAGTTCTACATAGCAGTCTGGAATCAGCTGTCCAACAACAAGCTGA
TCTCGGATCTTGAAATTAAGGCTCTCGTTTATGATGGTTTTCCGAAGTTTTGCCAAAGCATCAGATTCCT
CGGTGGCATTCACAAAGTGGTAATCTCGTATGGCAGGGAACCCTCGCTTATTCAGGAGTTCCTTGGTGAT
TTTACTCATGCAGGCTTTGCGTTGCTTCTCATCAGAAACATCCAAATGTGTGCCAACGAGAATCACAGGG
GAAGAAGAAGCGCGAGCCTTTATATTGAAGAGCCAAGGCTTCATGGCATCAACTTCAGCCTGTCCCTTGC
TGAGGTCATAGACAGCAAGGTACAATGCTCGCTGCGTCATAAAATGGGGATGAGTACTATAGAATTCCTC
ACGACCTGCAAAATCCCACACATTTAGGACGAGATCTCTCTTTCTTTTGTCTCTTATTTGGATAGGCCAG
TCTTTCACATCTATGCCAACTGTGGCACTTTGCATTCCAAGATCTGATTTCTTGGTTTTCATTAATTGCT
GCAATAAGGTGGTTTTACCACTCCCAGTATTTCCCACAATCATAAGTTTCATTCGGTTATAAGGCACAGC
CTTTTTTAATCGCTGTTGAAGAAACCTTATGATGTCTTTGGCTTTACATCCTATATGTTTAAAATCAAAG
TTAAGATGCAGTTCATCCAAAGGAAGATCCCATATTTTGCTTAATTTCCCCATTTCATTGGGAAAGGATC
TTAGTTCCAAGTTGTAACTGACATCCAGAGATGTCAGATTTTCAAGACAGCCAATCTCAGGAGGAATCTC
TTTCAGTTTATTGTGAGAAAGATGCAGTTTCTCTACTCTAGACCATAAATATGCTTTTTCACTCAAGTCC
AAGATGCTGATCTGATTATGGCTAAATAAGAGTTCCCTTAAGTTCAAAGATTTCCAGTGTGCGGGACCTG
GTAGGTACTGAATATCATTGCTGCTCATATCTAAAGACCGCAAGTGTGGAAGATTTAAAATTGCTTCTGG
AATACAGGAAAATTTGTTCTGAGATAATTTTAGGATTGTCATAGAAGGAGGCAAGAAAGGCATAGCAGCA
AGAAAATTCATTCTGGCACTGAAACTCTCCACTTTAGGACAAGCCTCAAGAAAGTTCTCTGATAGGGATG
AAATGTGGTTCTTACTAAGGTTTAAAATCTTCAGTTCCTTCAGTCTCAAGGGGGAGCATATCCCTGATAT
TTTATTTCCTTCTAAAATGAGCTGCTCCAGTTTCTCTACCACATCAGTGAGGTTCTCAGGTACAAAAGAC
AGCTGGTTATATGACAGGTTAAACTGTTTCAGAGTTGGACATTTCACTGTAGGATCTAAAACCACTGAGG
GTCCAATGTCATTTCGAGAGACATCAAGATTAGCAATACAACTCATTTTCAACAAATAAGAAGGAAATGA
TGTAAATTTATTACTGTGCAAGTCCAAATGTGTCAAACTCTTCAGAGTTTCACATAGCTGTTGTGGAAAG
CTCGTGAGTGCATTCTGGTGAAGCTCCAGCTTTTCAAGATGCTCCAAATGAACACTTATACAGCATTTCT
GGCTTAGGGCATCAATATCTCTTAGTTCATTTGCTGAAAGGTCTAGTGATGTAATATATTCTCTCTCAGA
AGCCAGAGAAGAAATGCTGTCTGAATGCCTCATATGGGATTGAAGTTTTGATGACCTGAGTGAATCATCT
GAAGATAATATTTTTCTTTTTCGCTTCAGTAAATCTTCATGATCAAAAATGGGCCCCAAGGAATTGGAAT
GTCTTTGCAAATTTGGTGAGCAACGCTGTAATACGGCATCTCGGTAAAATTCTCCTACACTAATTGAATT
AGATTTCTTTTTCACAAGAAATGAGCCTTCACTTCCTTCACTATCCAGGTCATCACTTTGAGCAAACACA
CTGTCCATAGAAGAGTCAGGAATAAAGGTCCATTCATCAAATTTAGACAGCACATCTTCAGAAAAATTTC
CATCGCTGCCTGAGGCTGTTCCTTCTTCCACAGCACTTTTCATCTGATATCTGATCACCATTCTTGCTAG
TGTAGATGCTATATTTGTTTGTTTCCTTAAATTAGAAGTCTTATCTGGAAATAAAGGACCAAGCCAAGAA
GGTTCAACTTTTCCTATACAAAATCCTCCAAGGCAAATGCTATTGTTGGCAACATCCAGGGCCAGCCTCC
TTAAGAGCAAGCTGATGATCTGGCTGTCACCTTTCCCAATGCTTATCGTCAACGCTTTTCGTACATCTTG
TTCACGAGATCCACTATTCAGTAAGAGTTCCACCAATTTGGGACTGCTCTCTTTCTCACATACCTGACAA
ATTAAAGAAGATCCCTCCTTTGCTTGATTGGCATCTGCTCCCAATAGAAGCAAGCATTCAACCATGATGC
TGTTATTCTGATCACACGCTCTCTCTAGCATCACATTTTTTAAGTAATCATCCATAGCTACTTTTGCAAA
ACACTTGCAACAGAGGTTTAGAAACTGTTGATCCTTTTGTTCCATGATATTGGAAGACATTTGATGGAAT
ATTACTAAGTCAAATGAATGATGCACCAGCAGCTTAGAAAAAGATGCTGACAATTTGAGGATTGCTAAGA
TTGTCTGAAATCCTTTAGTCTGTATTTCAGCAACATCCTTAAATCGGTATAAGCTGGAAACCAGAATTTT
TGCCAGCAGATGTCCAGTTCCTATGAACACATTCTTCTTTGTAATCAAGTATCCTATAAGACTTAAACCC
AGACACTGAATTTCTTGGTCATCTGGATACATCTGCAGTGTGTGAAGCACTGAATCCATAGCACCTTCCA
GGGATAACATCTCTAATGCATCAGGAAAATGTACAATAGAAGAAATTACTTTTAATCCACATTTCTGAAT
CCCAGGATTTCCAATGAACCTGTTCAAAGCTGCTAGGACCAGTTTGTGAATATCATTCTTGAAACACTGT
TTTTTAACCATATTTAGCTTATGATGAAATTCTGTATCCTCCCTGGATTCTTCTGGCATGCCAGGCACTA
TAAAATGTAAAATAGCTCGAAGCGCCTCCAGCTGCACTGGTAATGATGTCTCATGACGTTTCATAACTGT
TAGTATTTTGGGGACCACTGCTGCCATTATATCCAGGGAAGTGTTGCTTCCTTCAAAAAGATGATTTAGC
ATTTTACAGCCACTTTCAGCCACTTCGGGAGAATGTATATGCTTCTGCATTAACTCCAAAACATTCAGGT
GTATTCCTTTTGATAACAGTATTTTTCTGAAATTAACATTTTGTTCTAAGAGAGTTGACAATGCATTCGC
AGATGCCTGGAAAACTTCCTTTGATGAAGAATGCATCAGCATGGAGAGCATCACTTCCCTATGAGCTGGG
AAATGGCCATCTTCATCTCCAATCTTCTCATGTAAACTGTTTTGGTACATAAGGAGATTATTTAGTGCCC
AGCATGCGGCCTCCTGCACGTGCTTGTTCTTTCTATGCCACGTTAATGCTTTGTAACAGGCTTCCAGCCA
AAACAATTTATCTTCTTCCCCCTCATCATCATTCTCTTGATTCTCATTCTTTTCCTCTAAATCTTGATTT
AAGAAAATAGTCTCAGTGAGGAGGGCCAAACAGCTGAGCGCTGAGATCTGCAATGCTGCATTCTCTGGGT
ACTGCTGCACAGCTTTCACCACAAACTCATGGACTTCGTTTAATACCAGGATATTGAAAAAATTACCTAA
TGTAAGCCTATGGAGCAAACAGCAACTCACTTCTTGAATTCTTTCACTCATAGGGAATGCTTTCATAGCT
TCCACCACAATATTATAACACCTGACATTGCCACTCATGAGGACTTCCACATTATTGCAAGGAATCGCTA
GGGAATGTAAACAATGCAGCACATGAAGCACAATTTCCTCTTCATCTTTAAAATTTGTTAACGCACTTAA
CAATATCATATAATCTTTGTTCTCAACAAATTCAGTCAGTTGCTCCTCTGAGACTCTCTCAAACAGCACA
TGTAAAGCTTTGCATCCAAGTTTCTGGACTTCATCATTGGCTGGAAATGAGTGCATGGCATCAAAAATTA
ACATGAAAATATCACTTTCTTCATCCAATATCAGCAAGGTGATTTTACCTGAAGTTAGGAGGAGATCTAA
GGTCTTCAGTCCAATCACTGACAAGTTTACACTGGCATTATGAACTGTTAGCATTTTAAGAATCAATTGG
TGAACACCAAGGACTTCCCAATCATTTCCAACATCCTGGGGTCCCATTAAGCTTTGCATTGTACCTGGAC
AGACTTCTATTAATTTGCACAGAAGTGACCAACCCACCTGCTGCACACTCGCGACTCTCATATAGGAGTC
CAAGACGATCAACAGAGGCACATGGATATTTTTGCCTTGAAATAACTTGGAGGCGTGCTCGGAGTACGTG
AACACCAGCAGATCCTCCAGGATTTGGACCAGCGTTTCTATCTGTTTTCCTTCCTGGACATTGTTCAGCC
TGACTATCAACTTCTTCAGAGTTTCCTCGTCCTCTTCGCACCCCTGACAGCTGCCACTAGCCATGGATCC
GAGCTCGGTACCAAGCTTAAGTTTAAACGCTAGAGTCCGGAGGCTGGATCGGTCCCGGTGTCTTCTATGG
AGGTCAAAACAGCGTGGATGGCGTCTCCAGGCGATCTGACGGTTCACTAAACGAGCTCGTCGACGATCTC
TATCACTGATAGGGAGATCTCTATCACTGATAGGGAGAGCTCTGCTTATATAGACCTCCCACCGTACACG
CCTACCGCCCATTTGCGTCAATGGGGCGGAGTTGTTACGACATTTTGGAAAGTCCCGTTGATTTTGGTGC
CAAAACAAACTCCCATTGACGTCAATGGGGTGGAGACTTGGAAATCCCCGTGAGTCAAACCGCTATCCAC
GCCCATTGATGTACTGCCAAAACCGCATCACCATGGTAATAGCGATGACTAATACGTAGATGTACTGCCA
AGTAGGAAAGTCCCATAAGGTCATGTACTGGGCATAATGCCAGGCGGGCCATTTACCGTCATTGACGTCA
ATAGGGGGCGTACTTGGCATATGATACACTTGATGTACTGCCAAGTGGGCAGTTTACCGTAAATACTCCA
CCCATTGACGTCAATGGAAAGTCCCTATTGGCGTTACTATGGGAACATACGTCATTATTGACGTCAATGG
GCGGGGGTCGTTGGGCGGTCAGCCAGGCGGGCCATTTACCGTAAGTTATGTAACGCGGAACTCCATATAT
GGGCTATGAACTAATGACCCCGTAATTGATTACTATTAATAACTAGTCAATAATCAATGTCAACGCGTAT
ATCTGGCCCGTACATCGCGAAGCAGCGCAAAACGCCTAACCCTAAGCAGATTCTTCATGCAATTGTCGGT
CAAGCCTTGCCTTGTTGTAGCTTAAATTTTGCTCGCGCACTACTCAGCGACCTCCAACACACAAGCAGGG
AGCAGATACTGGCTTAACTATGCGGCATCAGAGCAGATTGTACTGAGAGTGCACCATAGGGGATCGGGAG
ATCTCCCGATCCGTCGACGTCAGGTGGCACTTTTCGGGGAAATGTGCGCGGAACCCCTATTTGTTTATTT
TTCTAAATACATTCAAATATGTATCCGCTCATGAGACAATAACCCTGATAAATGCTTCAATAATATTGAA
AAAGGAAGAGTATGAGTATTCAACATTTCCGTGTCGCCCTTATTCCCTTTTTTGCGGCATTTTGCCTTCC
TGTTTTTGCTCACCCAGAAACGCTGGTGAAAGTAAAAGATGCTGAAGATCAGTTGGGTGCACGAGTGGGT
TACATCGAACTGGATCTCAACAGCGGTAAGATCCTTGAGAGTTTTCGCCCCGAAGAACGTTTTCCAATGA
TGAGCACTTTTAAAGTTCTGCTATGTGGCGCGGTATTATCCCGTATTGACGCCGGGCAAGAGCAACTCGG
TCGCCGCATACACTATTCTCAGAATGACTTGGTTGAGTACTCACCAGTCACAGAAAAGCATCTTACGGAT
GGCATGACAGTAAGAGAATTATGCAGTGCTGCCATAACCATGAGTGATAACACTGCGGCCAACTTACTTC
TGACAACGATCGGAGGACCGAAGGAGCTAACCGCTTTTTTGCACAACATGGGGGATCATGTAACTCGCCT
TGATCGTTGGGAACCGGAGCTGAATGAAGCCATACCAAACGACGAGCGTGACACCACGATGCCTGTAGCA
ATGGCAACAACGTTGCGCAAACTATTAACTGGCGAACTACTTACTCTAGCTTCCCGGCAACAATTAATAG
ACTGGATGGAGGCGGATAAAGTTGCAGGACCACTTCTGCGCTCGGCCCTTCCGGCTGGCTGGTTTATTGC
TGATAAATCTGGAGCCGGTGAGCGTGGGTCTCGCGGTATCATTGCAGCACTGGGGCCAGATGGTAAGCCC
TCCCGTATCGTAGTTATCTACACGACGGGGAGTCAGGCAACTATGGATGAACGAAATAGACAGATCGCTG
AGATAGGTGCCTCACTGATTAAGCATTGGTAACTGTCAGACCAAGTTTACTCATATATACTTTAGATTGA
TTTAAAACTTCATTTTTAATTTAAAAGGATCTAGGTGAAGATCCTTTTTGATAATCTCATGACCAAAATC
CCTTAACGTGAGTTTTCGTTCCACTGAGCGTCAGACCCCGTAGAAAAGATCAAAGGATCTTC
